Addgene plasmid #209404: pGG-mTP-TurboID-GFP
Purpose: Transiently expressing and visualizing the subcellular localization of TurboID fused with a Mitochondrial transit peptide (mTP) in planta
Depositing lab: Rosa Lozano-Durán. Depositing organization: Center for Plant Molecular Biology (ZMBP). Publication: The Ti-TAN plasmid toolbox for TurboID-based proximity labeling assays in Nicotiana benthamiana. Tan H, Zhou Y, Dinius E, Lozano-Duran R. J Integr Plant Biol. 2024 Jan 31. doi: 10.1111/jipb.13610. PubMed 38294100.
Backbone
  Vector backbone: LII alpha F1-2
  Backbone manufacturer: Parniske lab
  Vector type: Plant Expression
Growth in bacteria
  Bacterial resistance: Spectinomycin, 50 μg/mL
  Growth temperature: 37°C
  Growth strain: DH5alpha
  Copy number: High Copy
Gene/Insert
  Gene/Insert name: mTP-3XHA-TurboID
  Species: (TurboID) BirA from E. coli. mTP is from GAMMA SUBUNIT OF MT ATP SYNTHASE (AT2G33040).
  Mutation: TurboID gene sequence C249A
  Promoter: Cauliflower mosaic virus (CaMV) 35S promoter
  Tag / fusion protein: GFP (C terminal on insert)
  Cloning method: Unknown
  Sequencing primers: 5′ 35S promoter; 3′ ACCGCGCGCGATAATTTAT
Terms and licenses: Academic/Nonprofit Terms; Industry Terms: Not Available to Industry
Depositor comments: 3XHA-TurboID sequence was amplified from 3xHA-TurboID-NLS_pCDNA3 (Addgene#107171). The 249th nucleotide cytosine (C) of TurboID was changed to adenine (A) without affecting the TurboID protein sequence.
How to cite: pGG-mTP-TurboID-GFP was a gift from Rosa Lozano-Durán (Addgene plasmid # 209404 ; http://n2t.net/addgene:209404 ; RRID:Addgene_209404)
