[The description below was written by a language model from this plasmid's Addgene catalogue record and pLannotate feature annotations shown in this document.]
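Description:
pGG-mTP-TurboID-GFP is a plant expression binary vector built on the LII alpha F1-2 Golden Gate backbone and intended for transient expression in planta, in particular in Nicotiana benthamiana. The 8.5 kb plasmid carries a high-copy ColE1/pUC-type origin for propagation in E. coli, together with the pVS1 origin, RepA replication protein and StaA stability protein that maintain the plasmid in Agrobacterium. Bacterial selection is by spectinomycin through the aadA aminoglycoside adenylyltransferase gene. Short fragments of a gentamicin resistance gene, a class 1 integron promoter and an incP oriV are also annotated near this marker and appear to be backbone remnants. No plant selectable marker is annotated between the T-DNA borders, consistent with transient rather than stable use.

The nopaline-type left and right border repeats flank a single expression cassette. In it, the CaMV 35S promoter drives a fusion protein and the NOS terminator supplies the polyadenylation signal. The open reading frame begins with a mitochondrial transit peptide taken from the gamma subunit of the Arabidopsis mitochondrial ATP synthase (AT2G33040). This is followed, according to the record, by a 3xHA epitope tag (not separately annotated in the feature table), then by TurboID, the engineered high-activity E. coli BirA biotin ligase, and finally by a C-terminal EGFP. TurboID carries a silent C249A nucleotide change that leaves the protein sequence unaltered.

The transit peptide directs the ligase to mitochondria, and GFP lets that localization be confirmed by microscopy. The plasmid belongs to a toolbox for TurboID-based proximity labeling assays, where compartment-targeted TurboID constructs of this kind can serve to check localization and plausibly act as controls, although the record does not state the latter use.
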