Features (pLannotate 1.2.2; 15 found; start..end, strand, type, name):
    184..207     +  promoter       Pc promoter (fragment): intI1 (promoter lies within the coding sequence); class 1 integron promoter
    383..439     +  CDS            GmR (fragment): gentamycin acetyltransferase; aacC1; confers resistance to gentamycin
    450..1237    +  CDS            SmR (fragment): aminoglycoside adenylyltransferase (Murphy, 1985); aadA; confers resistance to spectinomycin and streptomycin
   1482..1542    -  rep_origin     oriV (fragment): incP origin of replication
   1748..1942    -  rep_origin     pVS1 oriV: origin of replication for the Pseudomonas plasmid pVS1 (Heeb et al., 2000)
   2008..3081    -  CDS            pVS1 RepA: replication protein from the Pseudomonas plasmid pVS1 (Heeb et al., 2000)
   3510..4139    -  CDS            pVS1 StaA: stability protein from the Pseudomonas plasmid pVS1 (Heeb et al., 2000)
   4403..4427    +  misc_feature   LB T-DNA repeat: left border repeat from nopaline C58 T-DNA
   4996..5337    +  promoter       CaMV 35S promoter: strong constitutive promoter from cauliflower mosaic virus
   5474..5551    +  CDS            ATPC: ATPG3_SPIOL - Experimental evidence at protein level: Swiss-Prot protein existence level 1. Mitochondrial membrane ATP synthase (F(1)F(0) ATP synthase or Complex V) produces ATP from ADP in the presence of a proton gradient across the membrane which is generated by electron transport complexes of the respiratory chain. F-type ATPases consist of two structural domains, F(1) - containing the extramembraneous catalytic core, and F(0) - containing the membrane proton channel, linked together by a central stalk and a peripheral stalk. During catalysis, ATP synthesis in the catalytic domain of F(1)
   5675..6631    +  CDS            TurboID: mutant of the E. coli biotin ligase BioID engineered for improved catalytic efficiency (Branon et al., 2018)
   6683..7399    +  CDS            EGFP: the original enhanced GFP (Yang et al., 1996) mammalian codon-optimized
   7404..7656    +  terminator     NOS terminator: nopaline synthase terminator and poly(A) signal
   7717..7741    +  misc_feature   RB T-DNA repeat: right border repeat from nopaline C58 T-DNA
   7864..8452    -  rep_origin     ori: high-copy-number ColE1/pMB1/pBR322/pUC origin of replication
>Addgene plasmid #209404 | pGG-mTP-TurboID-GFP | addgene full sequence | sequence record 418443 | Addgene NGS Result
GAAAACTCACGTTAAGGGATTTTGGTCATGAGATTATCAAAAAGGATCTTCACCTAGATCATCGGAAGAA
CGGCAACTAAGCTGCCGGGTTTGAAACACGGATGATCTCGCGGAGGGTAGCATGTTGATTGTAACGATGA
CAGAGCGTTGCTGCCTGTGATCAATTCGGGCACGAACCCAGTGGACATAAGCCTGTTCGGTTCGTAAGCT
GTAATGCAAGTAGCGTATGCGCTCACGCAACTGGTCCAGAACCTTGACCGAACGCAGCGGTGGTAACGGC
GCAGTGGCGGTTTTCATGGCTTGTTATGACTGTTTTTTTGGGGTACAGTCTATGCCTCGGGCATCCAAGC
AGCAAGCGCGTTACGCCGTGGGTCGATGTTTGATGTTATGGAGCAGCAACGATGTTACGCAGCAGGGCAG
TCGCCCTAAAACAAAGTTAAACATCATGGGGGAAGCGGTGATCGCCGAAGTATCGACTCAACTATCAGAG
GTAGTTGGCGTCATCGAGCGCCATCTCGAACCGACGTTGCTGGCCGTACATTTGTACGGCTCCGCAGTGG
ATGGCGGCCTGAAGCCACACAGTGATATTGATTTGCTGGTTACGGTGACCGTAAGGCTTGATGAAACAAC
GCGGCGAGCTTTGATCAACGACCTTTTGGAAACTTCGGCTTCCCCTGGAGAGAGCGAGATTCTCCGCGCT
GTAGAAGTCACCATTGTTGTGCACGACGACATCATTCCGTGGCGTTATCCAGCTAAGCGCGAACTGCAAT
TTGGAGAATGGCAGCGCAATGACATTCTTGCAGGTATCTTCGAGCCAGCCACGATCGACATTGATCTGGC
TATCTTGCTGACAAAAGCAAGAGAACATAGCGTTGCCTTGGTAGGTCCAGCGGCGGAGGAACTCTTTGAT
CCGGTTCCTGAACAGGATCTATTTGAGGCGCTAAATGAAACCTTAACGCTATGGAACTCGCCGCCCGACT
GGGCTGGCGATGAGCGAAATGTAGTGCTTACGTTGTCCCGCATTTGGTACAGCGCAGTAACCGGCAAAAT
CGCGCCGAAGGATGTCGCTGCCGACTGGGCAATGGAGCGCCTGCCGGCCCAGTATCAGCCCGTCATACTT
GAAGCTAGACAGGCTTATCTTGGACAAGAAGAAGATCGCTTGGCCTCGCGCGCAGATCAGTTGGAAGAAT
TTGTCCACTACGTGAAAGGCGAGATCACCAAGGTAGTCGGCAAATAATGTCTAGCTAGAAATTCGTTCAA
GCCGACGCCGCTTCGCGGCGCGGCTTAACTCAAGCGTTAGATGCACTAAGCACATAATTGCTCACAGCCA
AACTATCAGGTCAAGTCTGCTTTTATTATTTTTAAGCGTGCATAATAAGCCCTACACAAATTGGGAGATA
TATCATGCATGACCAAAATCCCTTAACGTGAGTTTTCGTTCCACTGAGCGTCAGACCCCGTAGAAAAGAT
CAAAGGATCTTCTGCCATTTTTGGGGTGAGGCCGTTCGCGGCCGAGGGGCGCAGCCCCTGGGGGGATGGG
AGCTCGGTGCCTTGATGTGGGCGCCGGCGGTCGAGTGGCGACGGCGCGGCTTGTCCGCGCCCTGGTAGAT
TGCCTGGCCGTAGGCCAGCCATTTTTGAGCGGCCAGCGGCCGCGATAGGCCGACGCGAAGCGGCGGGGCG
TAGGGAGCGCAGCGACCGAAGGGTAGGCGCTTTTTGCAGCTCTTCGGCTGTGCGCTGGCCAGACAGTTAT
GCACAGGCCAGGCGGGTTTTAAGAGTTTTAATAAGTTTTAAAGAGTTTTAGGCGGAAAAATCGCCTTTTT
TCTCTTTTATATCAGTCACTTACATGTGTGACCGGTTCCCAATGTACGGCTTTGGGTTCCCAATGTACGG
GTTCCGGTTCCCAATGTACGGCTTTGGGTTCCCAATGTACGTGCTATCCACAGGAAAGAAGCTTTTTCGA
CCTTTTTCCCCTGCTAGGGCAATTTGCCCTAGCATCTGCTCCGTACATTAGGAACCGGCGGATGCTTCGC
CCTCGATCAGGTTGCGGTAGCGCATGACTAGGATCGGGCCAGCCTGCCCCGCCTCCTCCTTCAAATCGTA
CTCCGGCAGGTCATTTGACCCGATCAGCTTGCGCACGGTGAAACAGAACTTCTTGAACTCTCCGGCGCTG
CCACTGCGTTCGTAGATCGTCTTGAACAACCATCTGGCTTCTGCCTTGCCTGCGGCGCGGCGTGCCAGGC
GGTAGAGAAAACGGCCGATGCCGGGATCGATCAAAAAGTAATCGGGGTGAACCGTCAGCACGTCCGGGTT
CTTGCCTTCTGTGATCTCGCGGTACATCCAATCAGCTAGCTCGATCTCGATGTACTCCGGCCGCCCGGTT
TCGCTCTTTACGATCTTGTAGCGGCTAATCAAGGCTTCACCCTCGGATACCGTCACCAGGCGGCCGTTCT
TGGCCTTCTTCGTACGCTGCATGGCAACGTGCGTGGTGTTTAACCGAATGCAGGTTTCTACCAGGTCGTC
TTTCTGCTTTCCGCCATCGGCTCGCCGGCAGAACTTGAGTACGTCCGCAACGTGTGGACGGAACACGCGG
CCGGGCTTGTCTCCCTTCCCTTCCCGGTATCGGTTCATGGATTCGGTTAGATGGGAAACCGCCATCAGTA
CCAGGTCGTAATCCCACACACTGGCCATGCCGGCCGGCCCTGCGGAAACCTCTACGTGCCCGTCTGGAAG
CTCGTAGCGGATCACCTCGCCAGCTCGTCGGTCACGCTTCGACAGACGGAAAACGGCCACGTCCATGATG
CTGCGACTATCGCGGGTGCCCACGTCATAGAGCATCGGAACGAAAAAATCTGGTTGCTCGTCGCCCTTGG
GCGGCTTCCTAATCGACGACGCACCGGCTGCCGGCGGTTGCCGGGATTCTTTGCGGATTCGATCAGCGGC
CGCTTGCCACGATTCACCGGGGCGTGCTTCTGCCTCGATGCGTTGCCGCTGGGCGGCCTGCGCGGCCTTC
AACTTCTCCACCAGGTCATCACCCAGCGCCGCGCCGATTTGTACCGGGCCGGATGGTTTGCGACCGCTCA
CGCCGATTCCTCGGGCTTGGGGGTTCCAGTGCCATTGCAGGGCCGGCAGACAACCCAGCCGCTTACGCCT
GGCCAACCGCCCGTTCCTCCACACATGGGGCATTCCACGGCGTCGGTGCCTGGTTGTTCTTGATTTTCCA
TGCCGCCTCCTTTAGCCGCTAAAATTCATCTACTCATTTATTCATTTGCTCATTTACTCTGGTAGCTGCG
CGATGTATTCAGATAGCAGCTCGGTAATGGTCTTGCCTTGGCGTACCGCGTACATCTTCAGCTTGGTGTG
ATCCTCCGCCGGCAACTGAAAGTTGACCCGCTTCATGGCTGGCGTGTCTGCCAGGCTGGCCAACGTTGCA
GCCTTGCTGCTGCGTGCGCTCGGACGGCCGGCACTTAGCGTGTTTGTGCTTTTGCTCATTTTCTCTTTAC
CTCATTAACTCAAATGAGTTTTGATTTAATTTCAGCGGCCAGCGCCTGGACCTCGCGGGCAGCGTCGCCC
TCGGGTTCTGATTCAAGAACGGTTGTGCCGGCGGCGGCAGTGCCTGGGTAGCTCACGCGCTGCGTGATAC
GGGACTCAAGAATGGGCAGCTCGTACCCGGCCAGCGCCTCGGCAACCTCACCGCCGATGCGCGTGCCTTT
GATCGCCCGCGACACGACAAAGGCCGCTTGTAGCCTTCCATCCGTGACCTCAATGCGCTGCTTAACCAGC
TCCACCAGGTCGGCGGTGGCCCATATGTCGTAAGGGCTTGGCTGCACCGGAATCAGCACGAAGTCGGCTG
CCTTGATCGCGGACACAGCCAAGTCCGCCGCCTGGGGCGCTCCGTCGATCACTACGAAGTCGCGCCGGCC
GATGGCCTTCACGTCGCGGTCAATCGTCGGGCGGTCGATGCCGACAACGGTTAGCGGTTGATCTTCCCGC
ACGGCCGCCCAATCGCGGGCACTGCCCTGGGGATCGGAATCGACTAACAGAACATCGGCCCCGGCGAGTT
GCAGGGCGCGGGCTAGATGGGTTGCGATGGTCGTCTTGCCTGACCCGCCTTTCTGGTTAAGTACAGCGAT
AACCTTCATGCGTTCCCCTTGCGTATTTGTTTATTTACTCATCGCATCATATACGCAGCGACCGCATGAC
GCAAGCTGTTTTACTCAAATACACATCACCTTTTTAGACGGCGGCGCTCGGTTTCTTCAGCGGCCAAGCT
GGCCGGCCAGGCCGCCAGCTTGGCATCAGACAAACCGGCCAGGATTTCATGCAGCCGCACGGCTGATGGG
CTGCCTGTATCGAGTGGTGATTTTGTGCCGAGCTGCCGGTCGGGGAGCTGTTGGCTGGCTGGTGGCAGGA
TATATTGTGGTGTAAACAAATTGACGCTTAGACAACTTAATAACACATTGCGGACGTTTTTAATGTACTG
GGGTGGATTACGGAAGACAATACGGCGGAGATTAGCCTTTTCAATTTCAGAAAGAATGCTAACCCACAGA
TGGTTAGAGAGGCTTACGCAGCACGACTCATCAAGACGATCTACCCGAGCAATAATCTCCAGGAAATCAA
ATACCTTCCCAAGAAGGTTAAAGATGCAGTCAAAAGATTCAGGACTAACTGCATCAAGAACACAGAGAAA
GATATATTTCTCAAGATCAGAAGTACTATTCCAGTATGGACGATTCAAGGCTTGCTTCACAAACCAAGGC
AAGTAATAGAGATTGGAGTCTCTAAAAAGGTAGTTCCCACTGAATCAAAGGCCATGGAGTCAAAGATTCA
AATAGAGGACCTAACAGAACTCGCCGTAAAGACTGGCGAACAGTTCATACAGAGTCTCTTACGACTCAAT
GACAAGAAGAAAATCTTCGTCAACATGGTGGAGCACGACACACTTGTCTACTCCAAAAATATCAAAGATA
CAGTCTCAGAAGAGCAAAGGGCAATTGAGACTTTTCAACAAAGGGTAATATCCGGAAACCTCCTCGGATT
CCATTGCCCAGCTATCTGTCACTTTATTGTGAAGATAGTGGAAAAGGAAGGTGGCTCCTACAAATGCCAT
CATTGCGATAAAGGAAAGGCCATCGTTGAAGATGCCTCTGCCGACAGTGGTCCCAAAGATGGACCCCCAC
CCACGAGGAGCATCGTGGAAAAAGAACACGTTCCAACCACGACTTCAAAGCAAGTGGATTGATGTGATAT
CTCCACTGACGTAAGGGATGACGCACAATCCCACTATCCTTCGCAAGACCCTTCCTCTATATAAGGAAGT
TCATTTCATTTGGAGAGAACACGCACCATGGCAATGGCTGTTTTCCGTCGCGAAGGGAGGCGTCTCCTCC
CTTCAATCGCCGCTCGCCCAATCGCTGCTATCCGATCTCCTCTCTCTTCTGACCAGGAGGAAGGACTTCT
TGGAGTTCGATCTATCTCAACTCAAGTGGTGCGTAACCGCATGAAGAGTGTTAAGAACATCCAAAAGATC
ACAAAGGCAATGAAGATGGTTGCTGCTTCCAAGCTTAGAGCAGTTCAAATGTACCCGTATGATGTTCCGG
ATTACGCTGGCTATCCCTACGACGTGCCCGACTATGCCGGGTACCCCTATGACGTCCCAGACTACGCAGC
TAGCAAAGACAATACTGTGCCTCTGAAGCTGATCGCTCTCCTGGCTAATGGCGAGTTCCATAGTGGCGAA
CAGCTGGGAGAAACCCTGGGCATGTCCAGGGCCGCTATCAACAAGCACATTCAGACTCTGCGCGACTGGG
GCGTGGACGTGTTCACCGTGCCCGGAAAGGGCTACTCTCTGCCCGAGCCTATCCCGCTGCTGAACGCTAA
ACAGATTCTGGGACAGCTGGACGGCGGGAGCGTGGCAGTCCTGCCTGTGGTAGACTCCACCAATCAGTAC
CTGCTGGATCGAATCGGCGAGCTGAAGAGTGGGGATGCTTGCATTGCAGAATATCAGCAGGCAGGGAGAG
GAAGCAGAGGGAGGAAATGGTTCTCTCCTTTTGGAGCTAACCTGTACCTGAGTATGTTTTGGCGCCTGAA
GCGGGGACCAGCAGCAATCGGCCTGGGCCCGGTCATCGGAATTGTCATGGCAGAAGCGCTGCGAAAGCTG
GGAGCAGACAAGGTGCGAGTCAAATGGCCCAATGACCTGTATCTGCAGGATAGAAAGCTGGCAGGCATCC
TGGTGGAGCTGGCCGGAATAACAGGCGATGCTGCACAGATCGTCATTGGCGCCGGGATTAACGTGGCTAT
GAGGCGCGTGGAGGAAAGCGTGGTCAATCAGGGCTGGATCACACTGCAGGAAGCAGGGATTAACCTGGAC
AGGAATACTCTGGCCGCTACGCTGATCCGAGAGCTGCGGGCAGCCCTGGAACTGTTCGAGCAGGAAGGCC
TGGCTCCATATCTGCCACGGTGGGAGAAGCTGGATAACTTCATCAATAGACCCGTGAAGCTGATCATTGG
GGACAAAGAGATTTTCGGGATTAGCCGGGGGATTGATAAACAGGGAGCCCTGCTGCTGGAACAGGACGGA
GTTATCAAACCCTGGATGGGCGGAGAAATCAGTCTGCGGTCTGCCGAAAAGAAGGGAGGTGGAGGAGGTT
CTGGAGGCGGTGGAAGTGGTGGCGGAGGTAGCGTGAGCAAGGGCGAGGAGCTGTTCACCGGGGTGGTGCC
CATCCTGGTCGAGCTGGACGGCGACGTAAACGGCCACAAGTTCAGCGTGTCCGGCGAGGGCGAGGGCGAT
GCCACCTACGGCAAGCTGACCCTGAAGTTCATCTGCACCACCGGCAAGCTGCCCGTGCCCTGGCCCACCC
TCGTGACCACCTTCACCTACGGCGTGCAGTGCTTCAGCCGCTACCCCGACCACATGAAGCAGCACGACTT
CTTCAAGTCCGCCATGCCCGAAGGCTACGTCCAGGAGCGCACCATCTTCTTCAAGGACGACGGCAACTAC
AAGACCCGCGCCGAGGTGAAGTTCGAGGGCGACACCCTGGTGAACCGCATCGAGCTGAAGGGCATCGACT
TCAAGGAGGACGGCAACATCCTGGGGCACAAGCTGGAGTACAACTACAACAGCCACAACGTCTATATCAT
GGCCGACAAGCAGAAGAACGGCATCAAGGTGAACTTCAAGATCCGCCACAACATCGAGGACGGCAGCGTG
CAGCTCGCCGACCACTACCAGCAGAACACCCCCATCGGCGACGGCCCCGTGCTGCTGCCCGACAACCACT
ACCTGAGCACCCAGTCCGCCCTGAGCAAAGACCCCAACGAGAAGCGCGATCACATGGTCCTGCTGGAGTT
CGTGACCGCCGCCGGGATCACTCACGGCATGGACGAGCTGTACAAGTAAAATCGATCGTTCAAACATTTG
GCAATAAAGTTTCTTAAGATTGAATCCTGTTGCCGGTCTTGCGATGATTATCATATAATTTCTGTTGAAT
TACGTTAAGCATGTAATAATTAACATGTAATGCATGACGTTATTTATGAGATGGGTTTTTATGATTAGAG
TCCCGCAATTATACATTTAATACGCGATAGAAAACAAAATATAGCGCGCAAACTAGGATAAATTATCGCG
CGCGGTGTCATCTATGTTACTAGATCTGAGTGACCTAAGCTAGCCTAGTGTCGGGCTTGTCTTCTCTGGT
TTAAACTATCAGTGTTTGACAGGATATATTGGCGGGTAAACCTAAGAGAAAAGAGCGTTTATTAGAATAA
TCGGATATTTAAAAGGGCGTGAAAAGGTTTATCCGTTCGTCCATTTGTATGTGCCAACCACAGGAACCGT
AAAAAGGCCGCGTTGCTGGCGTTTTTCCATAGGCTCCGCCCCCCTGACGAGCATCACAAAAATCGACGCT
CAAGTCAGAGGTGGCGAAACCCGACAGGACTATAAAGATACCAGGCGTTTCCCCCTGGAAGCTCCCTCGT
GCGCTCTCCTGTTCCGACCCTGCCGCTTACCGGATACCTGTCCGCCTTTCTCCCTTCGGGAAGCGTGGCG
CTTTCTCATAGCTCACGCTGTAGGTATCTCAGTTCGGTGTAGGTCGTTCGCTCCAAGCTGGGCTGTGTGC
ACGAACCCCCCGTTCAGCCCGACCGCTGCGCCTTATCCGGTAACTATCGTCTTGAGTCCAACCCGGTAAG
ACACGACTTATCGCCACTGGCAGCAGCCACTGGTAACAGGATTAGCAGAGCGAGGTATGTAGGCGGTGCT
ACAGAGTTCTTGAAGTGGTGGCCTAACTACGGCTACACTAGAAGGACAGTATTTGGTATCTGCGCTCTGC
TGAAGCCAGTTACCTTCGGAAAAAGAGTTGGTAGCTCTTGATCCGGCAAACAAACCACCGCTGGTAGCGG
TGGTTTTTTTGTTTGCAAGCAGCAGATTACGCGCAGAAAAAAAGGATCTCAAGAAGATCCTTTGATCTTT
TCTACGGGGTCTGACGCTCAGTGGAAC
